>Addgene plasmid #201345 | M_NES 41kDa | addgene full sequence | sequence record 399081 | Addgene NGS Result
TCATAGCCCATATATGGAGTTCCGCGTTACATAACTTACGGTAAATGGCCCGCCTGGCTGACCGCCCAAC
GACCCCCGCCCATTGACGTCAATAATGACGTATGTTCCCATAGTAACGCCAATAGGGACTTTCCATTGAC
GTCAATGGGTGGAGTATTTACGATAAACTGCCCACTTGGCAGTACATCAAGTGTATCATATGCCAAGTAC
GCCCCCTATTGACGTCAATGACGGTAAATGGCCCGCCTGGCATTATGCCCAGTACATGACCTTATGGGAC
TTTCCTACTTGGCAGTACATCTACGTATTAGTCATCGCTATTACCATGGTGATGCGGTTTTGGCAGTACA
TCAATGGGCGTGGATAGCGGTTTGACTCACGGGGATTTCCAAGTCTCCACCCCATTGACGTCAATGGGAG
TTTGTTTTGGCACCAAAATCAACGGGACTTTCCAAAATGTCGTAACAACTCCGCCCCATTGACGCAAATG
GGCGGTAGGCGTGTACGGTGGGAGGTCTATATAAGCAGAGCTGGTTTAGTGAACCGTCAGATCCGCTAGC
GCTACCGGTCGCCACCATGCTTCAAAAAAAACTTGAAGAACTTGAACTTGGAGGCGGGGGCAGCGTGAGC
AAGGGCGAGGAGCTGTTCACCGGGGTGGTGCCCATCCTGGTCGAGCTGGACGGCGACGTAAACGGCCACA
AGTTCAGCGTGTCCGGCGAGGGCGAGGGCGATGCCACCTACGGCAAGCTGACCCTGAAGTTCATCTGCAC
CACCGGCAAGCTGCCCGTGCCCTGGCCCACCCTCGTGACCACCCTGACCTACGGCGTGCAGTGCTTCAGC
CGCTACCCCGACCACATGAAGCAGCACGACTTCTTCAAGTCCGCCATGCCCGAAGGCTACGTCCAGGAGC
GCACCATCTTCTTCAAGGACGACGGCAACTACAAGACCCGCGCCGAGGTGAAGTTCGAGGGCGACACCCT
GGTGAACCGCATCGAGCTGAAGGGCATCGACTTCAAGGAGGACGGCAACATCCTGGGGCACAAGCTGGAG
TACAACTACAACAGCCACAACGTCTATATCATGGCCGACAAGCAGAAGAACGGCATCAAGGTGAACTTCA
AGATCCGCCACAACATCGAGGACGGCAGCGTGCAGCTCGCCGACCACTACCAGCAGAACACCCCCATCGG
CGACGGCCCCGTGCTGCTGCCCGACAACCACTACCTGAGCACCCAGTCCGCCCTGAGCAAAGACCCCAAC
GAGAAGCGCGATCACATGGTCCTGCTGGAGTTCGTGACCGCCGCCGGGATCACTCTCGGCATGGACGAGC
TGTACAAGAAGCTTGCTCAACAAAATGCTTTTTATCAAGTCTTAAATATGCCTAACTTAAATGCTGATCA
ACGCAATGGTTTTATCCAAAGCCTTAAAGATGATCCAAGCCAAAGTGCTAACGTTTTAGGTGAAGCTCAA
AAACTTAATGACTCTCAAGCTCCAAAAGCTGATGCGCAACAAAATAACTTCAACAAAGATCAACAAAGCG
CCTTCTATGAAATCTTGAACATGCCTAACTTAAACGAAGCGCAACGTAACGGCTTCATTCAAAGTCTTAA
AGACGACCCAAGCCAAAGCACTAACGTTTTAGGTGAAGCTAAAAAATTAAACGAATCTCAAGCACCGAAA
GCTGATAACAATTAAGTCGACCCGGGTATCCGTATGATGTGCCTGACTACGCATGATATCTCGAGCACCA
CCACCACCACCACTGAGATCCGGCTGCTAACAAAGCCCGAAAGGAAGCTGAGTTGGCTGCTGCCACCGCT
GAGCAATAACTAGCATAACCCCTTGGGGCCTCTAAACGGGTCTTGAGGGGTTTTTTGCTGAAAGGAGGAA
CTATATCCGGATGTGGTTTGTCCAAACTCATCAATGTATCTTAACGCGTAAATTGTAAGCGTTAATATTT
TGTTAAAATTCGCGTTAAATTTTTGTTAAATCAGCTCATTTTTTAACCAATAGGCCGAAATCGGCAAAAT
CCCTTATAAATCAAAAGAATAGACCGAGATAGGGT
[37 nt withheld, positions 2066-2102]
AAAGAACGTGGACTCCAACGTCAAAGG
[49 nt withheld, positions 2130-2178]
T
[91 nt withheld, positions 2180-2270]
G
[124 nt withheld, positions 2272-2395]
CAGGTGGCACTTTTCGGGGAAATGTGCGCGGAACCCCTATTTGTTTATTTTTCTAAATACATTCAAATAT
GTATCCGCTCATGAGACAATAACCCTGATAAATGCTTCAATAATATTGAAAAAGGAAGAGTCCTGAGGCG
GAAAGAACCAGCTGTGGAATGTGTGTCAGTTAGGGTGTGGAAAGTCCCCAGGCTCCCCAGCAGGCAGAAG
TATGCAAAGCATGCATCTCAATTAGTCAGCAACCAGGTGTGGAAAGTCCCCAGGCTCCCCAGCAGGCAGA
AGTATGCAAAGCATGCATCTCAATTAGTCAGCAACCATAGTCCCGCCCCTAACTCCGCCCATCCCGCCCC
TAACTCCGCCCAGTTCCGCCCATTCTCCGCCCCATGGCTGACTAATTTTTTTTATTTATGCAGAGGCCGA
GGCCGCCTCGGCCTCTGAGCTATTCCAGAAGTAGTGAGGAGGCTTTTTTGGAGGCCTAGGCTTTTGCAAA
GATCGATCAAGAGACAGGATGAGGATCGTTTCGCATGATTGAACAAGATGGATTGCACGCAGGTTCTCCG
GCCGCTTGGGTGGAGAGGCTATTCGGCTATGACTGGGCACAACAGACAATCGGCTGCTCTGATGCCGCCG
TGTTCCGGCTGTCAGCGCAGGGGCGCCCGGTTCTTTTTGTCAAGACCGACCTGTCCGGTGCCCTGAATGA
ACTGCAAGACGAGGCAGCGCGGCTATCGTGGCTGGCCACGACGGGCGTTCCTTGCGCAGCTGTGCTCGAC
GTTGTCACTGAAGCGGGAAGGGACTGGCTGCTATTGGGCGAAGTGCCGGGGCAGGATCTCCTGTCATCTC
ACCTTGCTCCTGCCGAGAAAGTATCCATCATGGCTGATGCAATGCGGCGGCTGCATACGCTTGATCCGGC
TACCTGCCCATTCGACCACCAAGCGAAACATCGCATCGAGCGAGCACGTACTCGGATGGAAGCCGGTCTT
GTCGATCAGGATGATCTGGACGAAGAGCATCAGGGGCTCGCGCCAGCCGAACTGTTCGCCAGGCTCAAGG
CGAGCATGCCCGACGGCGAGGATCTCGTCGTGACCCATGGCGATGCCTGCTTGCCGAATATCATGGTGGA
AAATGGCCGCTTTTCTGGATTCATCGACTGTGGCCGGCTGGGTGTGGCGGACCGCTATCAGGACATAGCG
TTGGCTACCCGTGATATTGCTGAAGAGCTTGGCGGCGAATGGGCTGACCGCTTCCTCGTGCTTTACGGTA
TCGCCGCTCCCGATTCGCAGCGCATCGCCTTCTATCGCCTTCTTGACGAGTTCTTCTGAGCGGGACTCTG
GGGTTCGAAATGACCGACCAAGCGACGCCCAACCTGCCATCACGAGATTTCGATTCCACCGCCGCCTTCT
ATGAAAGGTTGGGCTTCGGAATCGTTTTCCGGGACGCCGGCTGGATGATCCTCCAGCGCGGGGATCTCAT
GCTGGAGTTCTTCGCCCACCCTAGGGGGAGGCTAACTGAAACACGGAAGGAGACAATACCGGAAGGAACC
CGCGCTATGACGGCAATAAAAAGACAGAATAAAACGCACGGTGTTGGGTCGTTTGTTCATAAACGCGGGG
TTCGGTCCCAGGGCTGGCACTCTGTCGATACCCCACCGAGACCCCATTGGGGCCAATACGCCCGCGTTTC
TTCCTTTTCCCCACCCCACCCCCCAAGTTCGGGTGAAGGCCCAGGGCTCGCAGCCAACGTCGGGGCGGCA
GGCCCTGCCATAGCCTCAGGTTACTCATATATACTTTAGATTGATTTAAAACTTCATTTTTAATTTAAAA
GGATCTAGGTGAAGATCCTTTTTGATAATCTCATGACCAAAATCCCTTAACGTGAGTTTTCGTTCCACTG
AGCGTCAGACCCCGTAGAAAAGATCAAAGGATCTTCTTGAGATCCTTTTTTTCTGCGCGTAATCTGCTGC
TTGCAAACAAAAAAACCACCGCTACCAGCGGTGGTTTGTTTGCCGGATCAAGAGCTACCAACTCTTTTTC
CGAAGGTAACTGGCTTCAGCAGAGCGCAGATACCAAATACTGTTCTTCTAGTGTAGCCGTAGTTAGGCCA
CCACTTCAAGAACTCTGTAGCACCGCCTACATACCTCGCTCTGCTAATCCTGTTACCAGTGGCTGCTGCC
AGTGGCGATAAGTCGTGTCTTACCGGGTTGGACTCAAGACGATAGTTACCGGATAAGGCGCAGCGGTCGG
GCTGAACGGGGGGTTCGTGCACACAGCCCAGCTTGGAGCGAACGACCTACACCGAACTGAGATACCTACA
GCGTGAGCTATGAGAAAGCGCCACGCTTCCCGAAGGGAGAAAGGCGGACAGGTATCCGGTAAGCGGCAGG
GTCGGAACAGGAGAGCGCACGAGGGAGCTTCCAGGGGGAAACGCCTGGTATCTTTATAGTCCTGTCGGGT
TTCGCCACCTCTGACTTGAGCGTCGATTTTTGTGATGCTCGTCAGGGGGGCGGAGCCTATGGAAAAACGC
CAGCAACGCGGCCTTTTTACGGTTCCTGGCCTTTTGCTGGCCTTTTGCTCACATGTTCTTTCCTGCGTTA
TCCCCTGATTCTGTGGATAACCGTATTACCGCCATGCATTAGTTATTAATAGTAATCAATTACGGGGTCA
TTAGT
Features (pLannotate 1.2.2; 16 found; start..end, strand, type, name):
    329..532     +  promoter       CMV promoter: human cytomegalovirus (CMV) immediate early promoter
    625..1338    +  CDS            EGFP: EGFP is a basic (constitutively fluorescent) green fluorescent protein published in 1996, derived from Aequorea victoria. It is reported to be a rapidly-maturing weak dimer with moderate acid sensitivity.
   1294..1692    +  CDS            spa (fragment): SPA_STAAM - Experimental evidence at protein level: Swiss-Prot protein existence level 1. Plays a role in the inhibition of the host innate and adaptive immune responses. Possesses five immunoglobulin-binding domains that capture both the fragment crystallizable region (Fc region) and the Fab region (part of Ig that identifies antigen) of immunoglobulins (By similarity). In turn, Staphylococcus aureus is protected from phagocytic killing via inhibition of Ig Fc region. In addition, the host elicited B-cell response is prevented due to a decrease of antibody-secreting cell proliferation that en
   1746..1763    +  CDS            9xHis (fragment): 9xHis affinity tag
   1773..1822    +  CDS            SET1 (fragment): solubility-enhancement tag derived from T7 phage gene 10B
   1830..1877    +  terminator     T7 terminator: transcription terminator for bacteriophage T7 RNA polymerase
   1902..1933    +  polyA_signal   SV40 poly(A) signal (fragment): SV40 polyadenylation signal
   1967..2395    -  rep_origin     f1 ori (sequence partly withheld): f1 bacteriophage origin of replication; arrow indicates direction of (+) strand synthesis
   2422..2526    +  promoter       AmpR promoter: bla
   2528..2885    +  promoter       SV40 promoter: SV40 enhancer and early promoter
   2920..3714    +  CDS            NeoR/KanR: aminoglycoside phosphotransferase from Tn5; aph(3')-II (or nptII); confers resistance to neomycin, kanamycin, and G418 (Geneticin®)
   3735..3887    +  CDS            ble (fragment): BLE_KLEPN - Experimental evidence at protein level: Swiss-Prot protein existence level 1. Binding protein with a strong affinity to the bleomycin family of antibiotics. Binds to CL990; an antimitotic-antibiotic compound. From Klebsiella pneumoniae.
   3946..3993    +  polyA_signal   HSV TK poly(A) signal: herpes simplex virus thymidine kinase polyadenylation signal (Cole and Stacy, 1985)
   4084..4100    -  polyA_signal   bGH poly(A) signal (fragment): bovine growth hormone polyadenylation signal
   4322..4910    +  rep_origin     ori: high-copy-number ColE1/pMB1/pBR322/pUC origin of replication
   5025..328     +  enhancer       CMV enhancer (across the origin): human cytomegalovirus immediate early enhancer
