[The description below was written by a language model from this plasmid's Addgene catalogue record and pLannotate feature annotations shown in this document.]
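Description:
M_NES 41kDa is a mammalian expression plasmid built on the pEGFP-C3 backbone that encodes a synthetic fluorescent probe for studying nucleocytoplasmic transport. It is propagated in E. coli from a high-copy ColE1/pUC-type origin under kanamycin selection. The NeoR/KanR gene (Tn5 aminoglycoside phosphotransferase) sits behind tandem bacterial (bla-type) and SV40 early promoters and is followed by an HSV TK polyadenylation signal, so the same marker can confer G418 resistance in mammalian cells. An f1 origin is also present. A short ble fragment annotated downstream of the marker is most likely a remnant of the Tn5 region rather than a functional gene.

The payload, named MAPK_NES-EGFP-2PrA, is driven by the CMV immediate early enhancer and promoter. According to the insert name, it joins a MAPK-derived nuclear export signal to EGFP and two protein A domains. The feature table confirms the EGFP coding sequence followed by a fragment of Staphylococcus aureus protein A (spa), but it does not separately annotate the export signal, which presumably lies in the short stretch between the promoter and EGFP. The protein A repeats appear to serve as inert bulk that sets the size of the probe, with the "41kDa" in the name presumably giving its molecular weight. Downstream, the annotation picks up a His-tag fragment, a T7 gene 10B-derived tag fragment and a T7 terminator, probably carried over from a bacterial expression source, and then a partial SV40 poly(A) signal. The record does not say whether these tag fragments are translated.

The associated work concerns how mechanical force applied to the nucleus regulates transport. Within it, the construct serves as an export-signal-bearing reporter of defined size, read out through the distribution of its fluorescence between nucleus and cytoplasm.
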