Addgene plasmid #201345: M_NES 41kDa
Purpose: Nucleocytoplasmic transport probe
Depositing lab: Pere Roca-Cusachs. Depositing organization: Institut de Bioenginyeria de Catalunya (IBEC). Publication: Mechanical force application to the nucleus regulates nucleocytoplasmic transport. Andreu I, Granero-Moya I, Chahare NR, Clein K, Molina-Jordan M, Beedle AEM, Elosegui-Artola A, Abenza JF, Rossetti L, Trepat X, Raveh B, Roca-Cusachs P. Nat Cell Biol. 2022 Jun;24(6):896-905. doi: 10.1038/s41556-022-00927-7. Epub 2022 Jun 9. PubMed 35681009.
Backbone
  Vector backbone: pEGFP-C3
  Vector type: Mammalian Expression
Growth in bacteria
  Bacterial resistance: Kanamycin, 50 μg/mL
  Growth temperature: 37°C
  Growth strain: DH5alpha
  Copy number: High Copy
Gene/Insert
  Gene/Insert name: MAPK_NES-EGFP-2PrA
  Species: Synthetic
  Cloning method: Ligation Independent Cloning
Terms and licenses: Academic/Nonprofit Terms; Industry Terms: Not Available to Industry
Depositor comments: Internal lab code: IG038/P291
How to cite: M_NES 41kDa was a gift from Pere Roca-Cusachs (Addgene plasmid # 201345 ; http://n2t.net/addgene:201345 ; RRID:Addgene_201345)
